>Addgene plasmid #138657 | pAMS366-4xCDRE-GFP | addgene full sequence | sequence record 273749 | Addgene NGS Result
CGGAAGTGTATCGTACAGTAGACGGAGTATACTAGTATAGTCTATAGTCCGTGGAATTCTCATGTTTGAC
AGCTTATCATCGATAAGCTTTTCAATTCATCATTTTTTTTTTATTCTTTTTTTTGATTTCGGTTTCCTTG
AAATTTTTTTGATTCGGTAATCTCCGAACAGAAGGAAGAACGAAGGAAGGAGCACAGACTTAGATTGGTA
TATATACGCATATGTAGTGTTGAAGAAACATGAAATTGCCCAGTATTCTTAACCCAACTGCACAGAACAA
AAACCTGCAGGAAACGAAGATAAATCATGTCGAAAGCTACATATAAGGAACGTGCTGCTACTCATCCTAG
TCCTGTTGCTGCCAAGCTATTTAATATCATGCACGAAAAGCAAACAAACTTGTGTGCTTCATTGGATGTT
CGTACCACCAAGGAATTACTGGAGTTAGTTGAAGCATTAGGTCCCAAAATTTGTTTACTAAAAACACATG
TGGATATCTTGACTGATTTTTCCATGGAGGGCACAGTTAAGCCGCTAAAGGCATTATCCGCCAAGTACAA
TTTTTTACTCTTCGAAGACAGAAAATTTGCTGACATTGGTAATACAGTCAAATTGCAGTACTCTGCGGGT
GTATACAGAATAGCAGAATGGGCAGACATTACGAATGCACACGGTGTGGTGGGCCCAGGTATTGTTAGCG
GTTTGAAGCAGGCGGCAGAAGAAGTAACAAAGGAACCTAGAGGCCTTTTGATGTTAGCAGAATTGTCATG
CAAGGGCTCCCTATCTACTGGAGAATATACTAAGGGTACTGTTGACATTGCGAAGAGCGACAAAGATTTT
GTTATCGGCTTTATTGCTCAAAGAGACATGGGTGGAAGAGATGAAGGTTACGATTGGTTGATTATGACAC
CCGGTGTGGGTTTAGATGACAAGGGAGACGCATTGGGTCAACAGTATAGAACCGTGGATGATGTGGTCTC
TACAGGATCTGACATTATTATTGTTGGAAGAGGACTATTTGCAAAGGGAAGGGATGCTAAGGTAGAGGGT
GAACGTTACAGAAAAGCAGGCTGGGAAGCATATTTGAGAAGATGCGGCCAGCAAAACTAAAAAACTGTAT
TATAAGTAAATGCATGTATACTAAACTCACAAATTAGAGCTTCAATTTAATTATATCAGTTATTACCCTC
GAGCAAGCGCACAGCCACCGACTGGTGTCGAGCAAGCGCACAGCCACCGACTGGTGTCGAGGTCGAGCAA
GCGCACAGCCACCGACTGGTGTCGAGGTCGAGCAAGCGCACAGCCACCGACTGGTGTCGAGGTCGAGCAG
ATCCGCCAGGCGTGTATATAGCGTGGATGGCCAGGCAACTTTAGTGCTGACACATACAGGCATATATATA
TGTGTGCGACGACACATGATCATATGGCATGCATGTGCTCTGTATGTATATAAAACTCTTGTTTTCTTCT
TTTCTCTAAATATTCTTTCCTTATACATTAGGTCCTTTGTAGCATAAATTACTATACTTCTATAGACACG
CAAACACAAATACACACACTAAATTAATAATGACCGGATCCATGTCTAAAGGTGAAGAATTATTCACTGG
TGTTGTCCCAATTTTGGTTGAATTAGATGGTGATGTTAATGGTCACAAATTTTCTGTCTCCGGTGAAGGT
GAAGGTGATGCTACTTACGGTAAATTGACCTTAAAATTTATTTGTACTACTGGTAAATTGCCAGTTCCAT
GGCCAACCTTAGTCACTACTTTCGGTTATGGTGTTCAATGTTTTGCGAGATACCCAGATCATATGAAACA
ACATGACTTTTTCAAGTCTGCCATGCCAGAAGGTTATGTTCAAGAAAGAACTATTTTTTTCAAAGATGAC
GGTAACTACAAGACCAGAGCTGAAGTCAAGTTTGAAGGTGATACCTTAGTTAATAGAATCGAATTAAAAG
GTATTGATTTTAAAGAAGATGGTAACATTTTAGGTCACAAATTGGAATACAACTATAACTCTCACAATGT
TTACATCATGGCTGACAAACAAAAGAATGGTATCAAAGTTAACTTCAAAATTAGACACAACATTGAAGAT
GGTTCTGTTCAATTAGCTGACCATTATCAACAAAATACTCCAATTGGTGATGGTCCAGTCTTGTTACCAG
ACAACCATTACTTATCCACTCAATCTGCCTTATCCAAAGATCCAAACGAAAAGAGAGACCACATGGTCTT
GTTAGAATTTGTTACTGCTGCTGGTATTACCCATGGTATGGATGAATTGTACAAATAAGAGCTCCTGCAC
TGGATGGTGGCGCTGGATGGTAAGCCGCTGGCAAGCGGTGAAGTGCCTCTGGATGTCGCTCCACAAGGTA
AACAGTTGATTGAACTGCCTGAACTACCGCAGCCGGAGAGCGCCGGGCAACTCTGGCTCACAGTACGCGT
AGTGCAACCGAACGCGACCGCATGGTCAGAAGCCGGGCACATCAGCGCCTGGCAGCAGTGGCGTCTGGCG
GAAAACCTCAGTGTGACGCTCCCCGCCGCGTCCCACGCCATCCCGCATCTGACCACCAGCGAAATGGATT
TTTGCATCGAGCTGGGTAATAAGCGTTGGCAATTTAACCGCCAGTCAGGCTTTCTTTCACAGATGTGGAT
TGGCGATAAAAAACAACTGCTGACGCCGCTGCGCGATCAGTTCACCCGTGCACCGCTGGATAACGACATT
GGCGTAAGTGAAGCGACCCGCATTGACCCTAACGCCTGGGTCGAACGCTGGAAGGCGGCGGGCCATTACC
AGGCCGAAGCAGCGTTGTTGCAGTGCACGGCAGATACACTTGCTGATGCGGTGCTGATTACGACCGCTCA
CGCGTGGCAGCATCAGGGGAAAACCTTATTTATCAGCCGGAAAACCTACCGGATTGATGGTAGTGGTCAA
ATGGCGATTACCGTTGATGTTGAAGTGGCGAGCGATACACCGCATCCGGCGCGGATTGGCCTGAACTGCC
AGCTGGCGCAGGTAGCAGAGCGGGTAAACTGGCTCGGATTAGGGCCGCAAGAAAACTATCCCGACCGCCT
TACTGCCGCCTGTTTTGACCGCTGGGATCTGCCATTGTCAGACATGTATACCCCGTACGTCTTCCCGAGC
GAAAACGGTCTGCGCTGCGGGACGCGCGAATTGAATTATGGCCCACACCAGTGGCGCGGCGACTTCCAGT
TCAACATCAGCCGCTACAGTCAACAGCAACTGATGGAAACCAGCCATCGCCATCTGCTGCACGCGGAAGA
AGGCACATGGCTGAATATCGACGGTTTCCATATGGGGATTGGTGGCGACGACTCCTGGAGCCCGTCAGTA
TCGGCGGAATTCCAGCTGAGCGCCGGTCGCTACCATTACCAGTTGGTCTGGTGTCAAAAATAATAATAAC
CGGGCAGGCCATGTCTGCCCGTATTTCGCGTAAGGAAATCCATTGTACTGCCGGACCACCGACTGTGAGC
CACTCCGGCCATGGCGTACGCACTGACCTGCTTACTGATTTGTAAAACCGGTCCGGCCATCACGCTCACA
TAACGTCCACGCAGGCTCTCATAGTGAAACGTATCCTCCCCGGTCATCACTGTGCTGCTCTTTTTCGACG
CGGCGAACCCCAGGGAAGCCATCACCCCCACACTGTCCGTCAGCTCATAACGGTACTTCACGTTAATCCC
TTTCAGATGACTCACACCGGTATCCCCGCCCGACAACGACGGCAATGTACCCGGTTTCACTTGAAAATAG
CCCACCGTAAACGTACCATGTCCACCTTCCGCACGGGCCGGAGTGACTGTCACCGCAAGTGCGGCAAAGA
CAGCAACGGCAATACACACATTACGCATCGTTCACCTCTCACTGTTTTATAATAAAACGCCCGTTCCCGG
ACGAACCTCTGTAACACACTCAGACCACGCTGATGCCCAGCGCCTGTTTCTTAATCACCATAACCTGCAC
ATCGCTGGCAAACGTATACGGCGGAATATCTGCCGAATGCCGTGTGGACGTAAGCGTGAACGTCAGGATC
ACGTTTCCCCGACCCGCTGGCATGTCAACAATACGGGAGAACACCTGTACCGCCTCGTTCGCCGCGCCAT
CATAAATCACCGCACCGTTCATCAGTACTTTCAGATAACACATCGAATACGTTGTCCTGCCGCTGACAGT
ACGCTTACTTCCGCGAAACGTCAGCGGAAGCACCACTATCTGGCGATCAAAAGGATGGTCATCGGTCACG
GTGACAGTACGCTGCCTCGCGCGTTTCGGTGATGACGGTGAAAACCTCTGACACATGCAGCTCCCGGAGA
CGGTCACAGCTTGTCTGTAAGCGGATGCCGGGAGCAGACAAGCCCGTCAGGGCGCGTCAGCGGGTGTTGG
CGGGTGTCGGGGCGCAGCCATGACCCAGTCACGTAGCGATAGCGGAGTGTATACTGGCTTAACTATGCGG
CATCAGAGCAGATTGTACTGAGAGTGCACCATATGCGGTGTGAAATACCGCACAGATGCGTAAGGAGAAA
ATACCGCATCAGGCGCTCTTCCGCTTCCTCGCTCACTGACTCGCTGCGCTCGGTCGTTCGGCTGCGGCGA
GCGGTATCAGCTCACTCAAAGGCGGTAATACGGTTATCCACAGAATCAGGGGATAACGCAGGAAAGAACA
TGTGAGCAAAAGGCCAGGAACCGTAAAAAGGCCGCGTTGCTGGCGTTTTTCCATAGGCTCCGCCCCCCTG
ACGAGCATCACAAAAATCGACGCTCAAGTCAGAGGTGGCGAAACCCGACAGGACTATAAAGATACCAGGC
GTTTCCCCCTGGAAGCTCCCTCGTGCGCTCTCCTGTTCCGACCCTGCCGCTTACCGGATACCTGTCCGCC
TTTCTCCCTTCGGGAAGCGTGGCGCTTTCTCATAGCTCACGCTGTAGGTATCTCAGTTCGGTGTAGGTCG
TTCGCTCCAAGCTGGGCTGTGTGCACGAACCCCCCGTTCAGCCCGACCGCTGCGCCTTATCCGGTAACTA
TCGTCTTGAGTCCAACCCGGTAAGACACGACTTATCGCCACTGGCAGCAGCCACTGGTAACAGGATTAGC
AGAGCGAGGTATGTAGGCGGTGCTACAGAGTTCTTGAAGTGGTGGCCTAACTACGGCTACACTAGAAGGA
CAGTATTTGGTATCTGCGCTCTGCTGAAGCCAGTTACCTTCGGAAAAAGAGTTGGTAGCTCTTGATCCGG
CAAACAAACCACCGCTGGTAGCGGTGGTTTTTTTGTTTGCAAGCAGCAGATTACGCGCAGAAAAAAAGGA
TCTCAAGAAGATCCTTTGATCTTTTCTACGGTGTCTGACGCTCAGTGGAACGAAAACTCACGTTAAGGGA
TTTTGGTCATGAGATTATCAAAAAGGATCTTCACCTAGATCCTTTTAAATTAAAAATGAAGTTTTAAATC
AATCTAAAGTATATATGAGTAAACTTGGTCTGACAGTTACCAATGCTTAATCAGTGAGGCACCTATCTCA
GCGATCTGTCTATTTCGTTCATCCATAGTTGCCTGACTCCCCGTCGTGTAGATAACTACGATACGGGAGG
GCTTACCATCTGGCCCCAGTGCTGCAATGATACCGCGAGACCCACGCTCACCGGCTCCAGATTTATCAGC
AATAAACCAGCCAGCCGGAAGGGCCGAGCGCAGAAGTGGTCCTGCAACTTTATCCGCCTCCATCCAGTCT
ATTAATTGTTGCCGGGAAGCTAGAGTAAGTAGTTCGCCAGTTAATAGTTTGCGCAACGTTGTTGCCATTG
CTGCAGGCATCGTGGTGTCACGCTCGTCGTTTGGTATGGCTTCATTCAGCTCCGGTTCCCAACGATCAAG
GCGAGTTACATGATCCCCCATGTTGTGCAAAAAAGCGGTTAGCTCCTTCGGTCCTCCGATCGTTGTCAGA
AGTAAGTTGGCCGCAGTGTTATCACTCATGGTTATGGCAGCACTGCATAATTCTCTTACTGTCATGCCAT
CCGTAAGATGCTTTTCTGTGACTGGTGAGTACTCAACCAAGTCATTCTGAGAATAGTGTATGCGGCGACC
GAGTTGCTCTTGCCCGGCGTCAACACGGGATAATACCGCGCCACATAGCAGAACTTTAAAAGTGCTCATC
ATTGGAAAACGTTCTTCGGGGCGAAAACTCTCAAGGATCTTACCGCTGTTGAGATCCAGTTCGATGTAAC
CCACTCGTGCACCCAACTGATCTTCAGCATCTTTTACTTTCACCAGCGTTTCTGGGTGAGCAAAAACAGG
AAGGCAAAATGCCGCAAAAAAGGGAATAAGGGCGACACGGAAATGTTGAATACTCATACTCTTCCTTTTT
CAATATTATTGAAGCATTTATCAGGGTTATTGTCTCATGAGCGGATACATATTTGAATGTATTTAGAAAA
ATAAACAAATAGGGGTTCCGCGCACATTTCCCCGAAAAGTGCCACCTGACGTCTAAGAAACCATTATTAT
CATGACATTAACCTATAAAAATAGGCGTATCACGAGGCCCTTTCGTCTTCAAGAATTCTGAACCAGTCCT
AAAACGAGTAAATAGGACCGGCAATTCTTCAAGCAATAAACAGGAATACCAATTATTAAAAGATAACTTA
GTCAGATCGTACAATAAAGCTTTGAAGAAAAATGCGCCTTATTCAATCTTTGCTATAAAAAATGGCCCAA
AATCTCACATTGGAAGACATTTGATGACCTCATTTCTTTCAATGAAGGGCCTAACGGAGTTGACTAATGT
TGTGGGAAATTGGAGCGATAAGCGTGCTTCTGCCGTGGCCAGGACAACGTATACTCATCAGATAACAGCA
ATACCTGATCACTACTTCGCACTAGTTTCTCGGTACTATGCATATGATCCAATATCAAAGGAAATGATAG
CATTGAAGGATGAGACTAATCCAATTGAGGAGTGGCAGCATATAGAACAGCTAAAGGGTAGTGCTGAAGG
AAGCATACGATACCCCGCATGGAATGGGATAATATCACAGGAGGTACTAGACTACCTTTCATCCTACATA
AATAGACGCATATAAGTACGCATTTAAGCATAAACACGCACTATGCCGTTCTTCTCATGTATATATATAT
ACAGGCAACACGCAGATATAGGTGCGACGTGAACAGTGAGCTGTATGTGCGCAGCTCGCGTTGCATTTTC
GGAAGCGCTCGTTTTCGGAAACGCTTTGAAGTTCCTATTCCGAAGTTCCTATTCTCTAGAAAGTATAGGA
ACTTCAGAGCGCTTTTGAAAACCAAAAGCGCTCTGAAGACGCACTTTCAAAAAACCAAAAACGCACCGGA
CTGTAACGAGCTACTAAAATATTGCGAATACCGCTTCCACAAACATTGCTCAAAAGTATCTCTTTGCTAT
ATATCTCTGTGCTATATCCCTATATAACCTACCCATCCACCTTTCGCTCCTTGAACTTGCATCTAAACTC
GACCTCTACATTTTTTATGTTTATCTCTAGTATTACTCTTTAGACAAAAAAATTGTAGTAAGAACTATTC
ATAGAGTGAATCGAAAACAATACGAAAATGTAAACATTTCCTATACGTAGTATATAGAGACAAAATAGAA
GAAACCGTTCATAATTTTCTGACCAATGAAGAATCATCAACGCTATCACTTTCTGTTCACAAAGTATGCG
CAATCCACATCGGTATAGAATATAATCGGGGATGCCTTTATCTTGAAAAAATGCACCCGCAGCTTCGCTA
GTAATCAGTAAACGCGGGAAGTGGAGTCAGGCTTTTTTTATGGAAGAGAAAATAGACACCAAAGTAGCCT
TCTTCTAACCTTAACGGACCTACAGTGCAAAAAGTTATCAAGAGACTGCATTATAGAGCGCACAAAGGAG
AAAAAAAGTAATCTAAGATGCTTTGTTAGAAAAATAGCGCTCTCGGGATGCATTTTTGTAGAACAAAAAA
GAAGTATAGATTCTTTGTTGGTAAAATAGCGCTCTCGCGTTGCATTTCTGTTCTGTAAAAATGCAGCTCA
GATTCTTTGTTTGAAAAATTAGCGCTCTCGCGTTGCATTTTTGTTTTACAAAAATGAAGCACAGATTCTT
CGTTGGTAAAATAGCGCTTTCGCGTTGCATTTCTGTTCTGTAAAAATGCAGCTCAGATTCTTTGTTTGAA
AAATTAGCGCTCTCGCGTTGCATTTTTGTTCTACAAAATGAAGCACAGATGCTTCGTTAACAAAGATATG
CTATTGAAGTGCAAGATGGAAACGCAGAAAATGAACCGGGGATGCGACGTGCAAGATTACCTATGCAATA
GATGCAATAGTTTCTCCAGGAACCGAAATACATACATTGTCTTCCGTAAAGCGCTAGACTATATATTATT
ATACAGGTTCAAATATACTATCTGTTTCAGGGAAAACTCCCAGGTTCGGATGTTCAAAATTCAATGATGG
GTAACAAGTACGATCGTAAATCTGTAAAACAGTTTGTCGGATATTAGGCTGTATCTCCTCAAAGCGTATT
CGAATATCATTGAGAAGCTGCAGCGTCACATCGGATAATAATGATGGCAGCCATTGTAGAAGTGCCTTTT
GCATTTCTAGTCTCTTTCTCGGTCTAGCTAGTTTTACTACATCGCGAAGATAGAATCTTAGATCACACTG
CCTTTGCTGAGCTGGATCAATAGAGTAACAAAAGAGTGGTAAGGCCTCGTTAAAGGACAAGGACCTGAG
Features (pLannotate 1.2.2; 13 found; start..end, strand, type, name):
     91..306     +  promoter       URA3 promoter: S. cerevisiae URA3
    307..1110    +  CDS            URA3: orotidine-5'-phosphate decarboxylase, required for uracil biosynthesis; S. cerevisiae URA3; yeast auxotrophic marker, counterselectable with 5-fluoroorotic acid (5-FOA)
   1582..2295    +  CDS            GFPmut3: GFPmut3 is a basic (constitutively fluorescent) green fluorescent protein published in 1996, derived from Aequorea victoria. It is reported to be a very rapidly-maturing weak dimer.
   2299..3423    +  CDS            lacZ (fragment): β-galactosidase; lacZ
   3426..3878    -  CDS            lom (fragment): VLOM_LAMBD - Experimental evidence at protein level: Swiss-Prot protein existence level 1. Incorporated into the outer membrane of the host during infection. Lom is expressed during lysogeny in E.coli. From Escherichia phage lambda (Bacteriophage lambda).
   3943..4281    -  CDS            J (fragment): TIPJ_LAMBD - Experimental evidence at protein level: Swiss-Prot protein existence level 1. Attaches the virion to the host receptor LamB, inducing viral DNA ejection. During tail assembly, initiates distal tail tip assembly by interacting with gpI, gpL and gpK. During virus entry to host cell, binds strongly to host LamB in an irreversible attachment. The binding induces structural changes in the tail leading to viral DNA injection through LamB trimeric pore. From Escherichia phage lambda (Bacteriophage lambda).
   4281..4321    +  CDS            rop (fragment): Rop protein, which maintains plasmids at low copy number; rop
   4423..4563    +  misc_feature   bom: basis of mobility region from pBR322
   4738..5326    -  rep_origin     ori: high-copy-number ColE1/pMB1/pBR322/pUC origin of replication
   5497..6357    -  CDS            AmpR: β-lactamase; bla; confers resistance to ampicillin, carbenicillin, and related antibiotics
   6358..6462    -  promoter       AmpR promoter: bla
   6906..8248    +  rep_origin     2μ ori: yeast 2μ plasmid origin of replication
   8402..90      -  CDS            RAF1 (fragment) (across the origin): RAF_YEAST - Experimental evidence at transcript level: Swiss-Prot protein existence level 2. Antagonizes transcriptional repression of recombinase FLP by REP1-REP2. May play a role in plasmid partitioning. From Saccharomyces cerevisiae (strain ATCC 204508 / S288c) (Baker's yeast).
