[The description below was written by a language model from this plasmid's Addgene catalogue record and pLannotate feature annotations shown in this document.]
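Description:
pAMS366-4xCDRE-GFP is a yeast–E. coli shuttle reporter plasmid built on the pAMS366 backbone and used to monitor calcineurin signalling in Saccharomyces cerevisiae. In bacteria it replicates from a ColE1/pMB1-type origin (with a pBR322-derived bom region and a small rop remnant) and is selected with ampicillin through the β-lactamase gene. In yeast it is maintained episomally by the 2μ origin, with an adjacent fragment of the 2μ RAF1 gene, and is selected by uracil prototrophy through URA3 under its own promoter, a marker that can also be counterselected with 5-FOA.

The reporter cassette, cloned between BamHI and SacI sites, consists of four copies of the calcineurin-dependent response element (CDRE) placed upstream of a CYC1 promoter, listed as "CYC1(PM)" and presumably a minimal promoter, driving yeast-enhanced GFP of Aequorea victoria origin. GFP fluorescence therefore reports CDRE-driven transcription and, through it, calcineurin activity. The catalogue describes this as the stable GFP version of the reporter, and the associated publication also covers destabilized variants. The depositor notes that the yeGFP came from a PCR-tagging toolbox plasmid and that sequencing revealed a single Thr-to-Arg substitution.

The automated annotation labels the fluorescent protein as GFPmut3 and does not mark the CDRE repeats or the CYC1 promoter. Directly downstream of GFP it finds a lacZ fragment, plausibly left over from a lacZ reporter in the parental plasmid, as well as fragments of the phage lambda lom and J genes carried in the backbone. The sequenced record is 8,749 nt, somewhat shorter than the stated total size of 8,962 bp.
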