Addgene plasmid #138657: pAMS366-4xCDRE-GFP
Purpose: stable GFP reporter to monitor calcineurin activity via calcineurin-dependent response element (CDRE) in S. cerevisiae
Depositing lab: Sabrina Büttner. Depositing organization: Stockholms Universitet. Publication: Stable and destabilized GFP reporters to monitor calcineurin activity in Saccharomyces cerevisiae. Diessl , J., Nandy, A., Schug, C., Habernig, L., and Büttner, S.. Microbial Cell, 2020: in press.
Backbone
  Vector backbone: pAMS366
  Total vector size (bp): 8962
  Vector type: yeast reporter plasmid
  Selectable markers: URA3
Growth in bacteria
  Bacterial resistance: Ampicillin, 100 μg/mL
  Growth temperature: 37°C
  Growth strain: DH5alpha
  Copy number: Unknown
Gene/Insert
  Gene/Insert name: 4xCDRE-CYC1(PM)-yeGFP
  Species: S. cerevisiae (budding yeast); A. victoria
  Promoter: CYC1
  Cloning method: Restriction Enzyme; 5′ cloning site BamHI (not destroyed); 3′ cloning site SacI (not destroyed)
  Sequencing primers: 5′ GTG GGT TTA GAT GAC AAG GGA GAC G; 3′ CGT ACT GTG AGC CAG AGT TG
Resource information
  A portion of this plasmid was derived from a plasmid made by: 1. Stathopoulos AM, and Cyert MS (1997). Calcineurin acts through the CRZ1/TCN1-encoded transcription factor to regulate gene expression in yeast. Genes Dev. 11(24): 3432–3444. 9407035. and 2. Janke C, Magiera MM, Rathfelder N, Taxis C, Reber S, Maekawa H, Moreno-Borchart A, Doenges G, Schwob E, Schiebel E, and Knop M (2004). A versatile toolbox for PCR-based tagging of yeast genes: new fluorescent proteins, more markers and promoter substitution cassettes. Yeast. 21(11): 947–962. doi: 10.1002/yea.1142.
Terms and licenses: Academic/Nonprofit Terms; Industry Terms: Not Available to Industry
Depositor comments: 1x CDRE (calcineurin-dependent response element) = caagcgcacagccaccgactggtg For construction of pAMS366-4xCDRE-GFP, we used yeGFP from pYM25 (Janke et al. 2004, sequence available from euroscarf), sequencing showed a 644C>G (Thr>Arg) mutation."
How to cite: pAMS366-4xCDRE-GFP was a gift from Sabrina Büttner (Addgene plasmid # 138657 ; http://n2t.net/addgene:138657 ; RRID:Addgene_138657)
