>Addgene plasmid #138657 | pAMS366-4xCDRE-GFP | depositor partial sequence | sequence record 267982 | 4xCDRE, CYC1 promoter, yeGFP
GTATAGACCGTGGATGATGTGGTCTCTACAGGATCTGACATTATTATTGTTGGAAGAGGACTATTTGCAA
AGGGAAGGGATGCTAAGGTAGAGGGTGAACGTTACAGAAAAGCAGGCTGGGAAGCATATTTGAGAAGATG
CGGCCAGCAAAACTAAAAAACTGTATTATAAGTAAATGCATGTATACTAAACTCACAAATTAGAGCTTCA
ATTTAATTATATCAGTTATTACCCTCGAGCAAGCGCACAGCCACCGACTGGTGTCGAGCAAGCGCACAGC
CACCGACTGGTGTCGAGGTCGAGCAAGCGCACAGCCACCGACTGGTGTCGAGGTCGAGCAAGCGCACAGC
CACCGACTGGTGTCGAGGTCGAGCAGATCCGCCAGGCGTGTATATAGCGTGGATGGCCAGGCAACTTTAG
TGCTGACACATACAGGCATATATATATGTGTGCGACGACACATGATCATATGGCATGCATGTGCTCTGTA
TGTATATAAAACTCTTGTTTTCTTCTTTTCTCTAAATATTCTTTCCTTATACATTAGGTCCTTTGTAGCA
TAAATTACTATACTTCTATAGACACGCAAACACAAATACACACACTAAATTAATAATGACCGGATCCATG
TCTAAAGGTGAAGAATTATTCACTGGTGTTGTCCCAATTTTGGTTGAATTAGATGGTGATGTTAATGGTC
ACAAATTTTCTGTCTCCGGTGAAGGTGAAGGTGATGCTACTTACGGTAAATTGACCTTAAAATTTATTTG
TACTACTGGTAAATTGCCAGTTCCATGGCCAACCTTAGTCACTACTTTCGGTTATGGTGTTCAATGTTTT
GCGAGATACCCAGATCATATGAAACAACATGACTTTTTCAAGTCTGCCATGCCAGAAGGTTATGTTCAAG
AAAGAACTATTTTTTTCAAAGATGACGGTAACTACAAGACCAGAGCTGAAGTCAAGTTTGAAGGTGATAC
CTTAGTTAATAGAATCGAATTAAAAGGTATTGATTTTAAAGAAGATGGTAACATTTTAGGTCACAAATTG
GAATACAACTATAACTCTCACAATGTTTACATCATGGCTGACAAACAAAAGAATGGTATCAAAGTTAACT
TCAAAATTAGACACAACATTGAAGATGGTTCTGTTCAATTAGCTGACCATTATCAACAAAATACTCCAAT
TGGTGATGGTCCAGTCTTGTTACCAGACAACCATTACTTATCCACTCAATCTGCCTTATCCAAAGATCCA
AACGAAAAGAGAGACCACATGGTCTTGTTAGAATTTGTTACTGCTGCTGGTATTACCCATGGTATGGATG
AATTGTACAAATAAGAGCTCCTGCACTGGATGGTGGCGCTGGATGGTAAGCCGCTGGCAAGCGGTGAAGT
GCCTCTGGATGTCGCTCCACAAGGTAAACAGTTGATGAACT
